Addgene plasmid #106019: Opto-GPR37
Purpose: Expression of a chimeric G-protein coupled receptor (Rhodopsin-GPR37; Opto-GPR37; B9)
Depositing lab: Harald Janovjak. Publication: Optical functionalization of human Class A orphan G-protein-coupled receptors. Morri M, Sanchez-Romero I, Tichy AM, Kainrath S, Gerrard EJ, Hirschfeld PP, Schwarz J, Janovjak H. Nat Commun. 2018 May 16;9(1):1950. doi: 10.1038/s41467-018-04342-1. PubMed 29769519.
Backbone
  Vector backbone: pcDNA3.1-
  Backbone manufacturer: Invitrogen
  Backbone size w/o insert (bp): 5427
  Vector type: Mammalian Expression
  Selectable markers: Neomycin (select with G418)
Growth in bacteria
  Bacterial resistance: Ampicillin, 100 μg/mL
  Growth temperature: 37°C
  Growth strain: DH5alpha
  Copy number: High Copy
Gene/Insert
  Gene/Insert name: Opto-GPR37
  Species: H. sapiens (human), B. taurus (bovine)
  Insert size (bp): 1239
  Mutation: Chimeric receptor protein
  Entrez Gene: GPR37 (a.k.a. EDNRBL, PAELR, hET(B)R-LP)
  Promoter: CMV
  Tag / fusion protein: VSV-G (N terminal on insert); Rhodopsin-1D4 (C terminal on insert)
  Cloning method: Restriction Enzyme; 5′ cloning site unknown (unknown if destroyed); 3′ cloning site unknown (unknown if destroyed)
  Sequencing primers: 5′ CMV_F (CGCAAATGGGCGGTAGGCGTG); 3′ pcDNA_R (CAACAGATGGCTGGCAAC)
Terms and licenses: Academic/Nonprofit Terms; Industry Terms: Not Available to Industry
Depositor comments: two step cloning; 5' and 3' sites cannot be used for (sub)cloning
How to cite: Opto-GPR37 was a gift from Harald Janovjak (Addgene plasmid # 106019 ; http://n2t.net/addgene:106019 ; RRID:Addgene_106019)
