[The description below was written by a language model from this plasmid's Addgene catalogue record and the feature table of its GenBank file.]
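Description:
Opto-GPR37 is a mammalian expression plasmid built on the Invitrogen pcDNA3.1(-) backbone, with a total annotated length of 6568 bp. It is maintained in E. coli at high copy through a ColE1/pUC-type origin and selected with ampicillin via the bla gene. An f1 origin is also present, which allows single-stranded DNA production. For mammalian cells the catalogue lists neomycin (G418) selection. The feature table shows the SV40 enhancer/early promoter with its embedded SV40 origin, Neo-specific primer sites and an SV40 poly(A) signal in the expected arrangement, although the resistance coding sequence itself is not annotated as a feature.

The payload is a 1239 bp open reading frame encoding a chimeric G-protein-coupled receptor that combines bovine rhodopsin with the human orphan class A receptor GPR37. It is transcribed from the CMV immediate-early enhancer and promoter and terminated by the bGH polyadenylation signal. A T7 promoter sits upstream of the insert. The chimera carries an N-terminal VSV-G epitope and, according to the catalogue, a C-terminal rhodopsin 1D4 epitope, both useful for detecting the protein. The table annotates only the VSV-G tag and a short N-terminal bovine rhodopsin segment containing an N-linked glycosylation signal; the rest of the receptor sequence and the 1D4 tag are not marked. The record does not state which receptor domains derive from which parent.

In line with the associated work on optical functionalization of orphan GPCRs, the construct is intended for expressing a light-responsive rhodopsin-GPR37 chimera in mammalian cells. The depositor notes a two-step cloning route and that the flanking sites cannot be used for subcloning.
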