LOCUS       Exported 6568 bp ds-DNA circular SYN 12-MAY-2021
DEFINITION  Expression of a chimeric G-protein coupled receptor
            (Rhodopsin-GPR37; Opto-GPR37; B9).
ACCESSION   .
VERSION     .
KEYWORDS    Opto-GPR37
SOURCE      synthetic DNA construct
  ORGANISM  synthetic DNA construct
REFERENCE   1 (bases 1 to 6568)
  AUTHORS   Morri M, Sanchez-Romero I, Tichy AM, Kainrath S, Gerrard EJ,
            Hirschfeld PP, Schwarz J, Janovjak H
  TITLE     Optical functionalization of human Class A orphan G-protein-coupled
            receptors.
  JOURNAL   Nat Commun. 2018 May 16;9(1):1950. doi: 10.1038/s41467-018-04342-1.
  PUBMED    29769519
REFERENCE   2 (bases 1 to 6568)
  AUTHORS   .
  TITLE     Direct Submission
  JOURNAL   Exported May 12, 2021 from SnapGene Server 1.1.58
            http://www.snapgene.com
FEATURES             Location/Qualifiers
     source          1..6568
                     /organism="synthetic DNA construct"
                     /mol_type="other DNA"
     enhancer        74..453
                     /label=CMV enhancer
                     /note="human cytomegalovirus immediate early enhancer"
     promoter        454..657
                     /label=CMV promoter
                     /note="human cytomegalovirus (CMV) immediate early
                     promoter"
     primer_bind     608..628
                     /label=CMV-F
                     /note="Human CMV immediate early promoter, forward primer"
     primer_bind     702..721
                     /label=T7
                     /note="T7 promoter, forward primer"
     promoter        702..720
                     /label=T7 promoter
                     /note="promoter for bacteriophage T7 RNA polymerase"
     CDS             821..853
                     /codon_start=1
                     /product="epitope tag from vesicular stomatitis virus G
                     protein"
                     /label=VSV-G tag
                     /translation="YTDIEMNRLGK"
     CDS             878..916
                     /codon_start=1
                     /product="segment of bovine rhodopsin containing a signal
                     for N-linked glycosylation (Favaloro et al., 2008)"
                     /label=opsin tag
                     /note="The asparagine in the NKT tripeptide will be
                     glycosylated if this sequence is exposed to the ER lumen."
                     /translation="GPNFYVPFSNKTG"
     primer_bind     complement(2076..2093)
                     /label=BGH-rev
                     /note="Bovine growth hormone terminator, reverse primer.
                     Also called BGH reverse"
     polyA_signal    2082..2306
                     /label=bGH poly(A) signal
                     /note="bovine growth hormone polyadenylation signal"
     rep_origin      2352..2780
                     /direction=RIGHT
                     /label=f1 ori
                     /note="f1 bacteriophage origin of replication; arrow
                     indicates direction of (+) strand synthesis"
     primer_bind     complement(2439..2458)
                     /label=F1ori-R
                     /note="F1 origin, reverse primer"
     primer_bind     2649..2670
                     /label=F1ori-F
                     /note="F1 origin, forward primer"
     primer_bind     complement(2789..2809)
                     /label=pBABE 3'
                     /note="SV40 enhancer, reverse primer for pBABE vectors"
     promoter        2794..3123
                     /label=SV40 promoter
                     /note="SV40 enhancer and early promoter"
     rep_origin      2974..3109
                     /label=SV40 ori
                     /note="SV40 origin of replication"
     primer_bind     3036..3055
                     /label=SV40pro-F
                     /note="SV40 promoter/origin, forward primer"
     primer_bind     complement(3244..3263)
                     /label=Neo-R
                     /note="Neomycin resistance gene, reverse primer"
     primer_bind     3776..3795
                     /label=Neo-F
                     /note="Neomycin resistance gene, forward primer"
     polyA_signal    4080..4201
                     /label=SV40 poly(A) signal
                     /note="SV40 polyadenylation signal"
     primer_bind     complement(4117..4136)
                     /label=SV40pA-R
                     /note="SV40 polyA, reverse primer"
     primer_bind     4171..4190
                     /label=EBV-rev
                     /note="SV40 polyA terminator, reverse primer"
     primer_bind     complement(4250..4266)
                     /label=M13 rev
                     /note="common sequencing primer, one of multiple similar
                     variants"
     primer_bind     complement(4250..4266)
                     /label=M13 Reverse
                     /note="In lacZ gene. Also called M13-rev"
     primer_bind     complement(4263..4285)
                     /label=M13/pUC Reverse
                     /note="In lacZ gene"
     protein_bind    4274..4290
                     /label=lac operator
                     /bound_moiety="lac repressor encoded by lacI"
                     /note="The lac repressor binds to the lac operator to
                     inhibit transcription in E. coli. This inhibition can be
                     relieved by adding lactose or
                     isopropyl-beta-D-thiogalactopyranoside (IPTG)."
     promoter        complement(4298..4328)
                     /label=lac promoter
                     /note="promoter for the E. coli lac operon"
     protein_bind    4343..4364
                     /label=CAP binding site
                     /bound_moiety="E. coli catabolite activator protein"
                     /note="CAP binding activates transcription in the presence
                     of cAMP."
     primer_bind     complement(4481..4498)
                     /label=L4440
                     /note="L4440 vector, forward primer"
     rep_origin      complement(4652..5240)
                     /direction=LEFT
                     /label=ori
                     /note="high-copy-number ColE1/pMB1/pBR322/pUC origin of
                     replication"
     primer_bind     complement(4732..4751)
                     /label=pBR322ori-F
                     /note="pBR322 origin, forward primer"
     CDS             complement(5411..6271)
                     /codon_start=1
                     /gene="bla"
                     /product="beta-lactamase"
                     /label=AmpR
                     /note="confers resistance to ampicillin, carbenicillin, and
                     related antibiotics"
                     /translation="MSIQHFRVALIPFFAAFCLPVFAHPETLVKVKDAEDQLGARVGYI
                     ELDLNSGKILESFRPEERFPMMSTFKVLLCGAVLSRIDAGQEQLGRRIHYSQNDLVEYS
                     PVTEKHLTDGMTVRELCSAAITMSDNTAANLLLTTIGGPKELTAFLHNMGDHVTRLDRW
                     EPELNEAIPNDERDTTMPVAMATTLRKLLTGELLTLASRQQLIDWMEADKVAGPLLRSA
                     LPAGWFIADKSGAGERGSRGIIAALGPDGKPSRIVVIYTTGSQATMDERNRQIAEIGAS
                     LIKHW"
     primer_bind     6034..6053
                     /label=Amp-R
                     /note="Ampicillin resistance gene, reverse primer"
     promoter        complement(6272..6376)
                     /gene="bla"
                     /label=AmpR promoter
     primer_bind     complement(6451..6470)
                     /label=pRS-marker
                     /note="pRS vectors, use to sequence yeast selectable
                     marker"
ORIGIN
        1 aattgcatga agaatctgct tagggttagg cgttttgcgc tgcttcgcga tgtacgggcc
       61 agatatacgc gttgacattg attattgact agttattaat agtaatcaat tacggggtca
      121 ttagttcata gcccatatat ggagttccgc gttacataac ttacggtaaa tggcccgcct
      181 ggctgaccgc ccaacgaccc ccgcccattg acgtcaataa tgacgtatgt tcccatagta
      241 acgccaatag ggactttcca ttgacgtcaa tgggtggagt atttacggta aactgcccac
      301 ttggcagtac atcaagtgta tcatatgcca agtacgcccc ctattgacgt caatgacggt
      361 aaatggcccg cctggcatta tgcccagtac atgaccttat gggactttcc tacttggcag
      421 tacatctacg tattagtcat cgctattacc atggtgatgc ggttttggca gtacatcaat
      481 gggcgtggat agcggtttga ctcacgggga tttccaagtc tccaccccat tgacgtcaat
      541 gggagtttgt tttggcacca aaatcaacgg gactttccaa aatgtcgtaa caactccgcc
      601 ccattgacgc aaatgggcgg taggcgtgta cggtgggagg tctatataag cagagctctc
      661 tggctaacta gagaacccac tgcttactgg cttatcgaaa ttaatacgac tcactatagg
      721 gagacacaag ctggctagcg tttaaacggg ccctctagac tcgagcacca tgaaaacgat
      781 catcgccctg agctacatct tctgcctggt attcgccatg tacaccgata tagagatgaa
      841 caggctggga aaggatagcc tcatgaacgg gaccgagggc ccaaacttct acgtgccttt
      901 ctccaacaag acgggcgtgg tgcgcagccc cttcgaggcc ccgcagtact acctggcgga
      961 gccatggcag ttctccatgc tggccgccta catgttcctg ctgatcatgc ttggcttccc
     1021 catcaacttc ctcacgctgt acgtcgtgtg ccacaactac tacatgcgga gcatcctcaa
     1081 ctacatcctg ctcaacctgg ccgtggccga cctcttcatg gtgttcgggg gcttcaccac
     1141 caccctctac acctctctgc acgggtactt cgtctttggg cccacgggct gcaacctgga
     1201 gggcttcttt gccaccttgg gcggtgaaat tgcactgtgg tccttggtgg tcctggccat
     1261 cgagcggtac gtggtggtga ccaacgtaca gatgtactac gaaatgatcg aaaactgttc
     1321 cgccatcatg ggcgtcgcct tcacctgggt catggctctg gcctgtgccg cgccccccct
     1381 cgtcggctgg tccaggtaca tcccggaggg catgcagtgc tcgtgcggga ttgactacta
     1441 cacgccccac gaggaaacca acaatgagtc gttcgtcatc tacatgttcg tggtccactt
     1501 catcatcccc ctgattgtca tattcttctg ctacggagtg actgcgagga aaatccgcaa
     1561 agcagagaaa gcctgtaccc gagggaataa acggcagatt caactagaga gtcagatgaa
     1621 ccgcatggtg atcatcatgg tcatcgcttt cctaatctgc tggctgccct acgctggggt
     1681 ggcgttctac atcttcaccc atcagggctc tgactttggc cccatcttca tgaccatccc
     1741 ggctttcttt gccaagactt ctgccgtcta caaccccgtc atctacatca tgatgaacaa
     1801 gcagttccgc cgggccttca tggagtgctg ctgctgttgc tgtgaggaat gcattcagaa
     1861 gtcctcaacg gtgaccagtg atgacaatga caacgagtac accacggaac tcgaactctc
     1921 gcctttcagt accatacgcc gtgaaatgtc cacttttgct tctgtcggaa ctcattgcac
     1981 agaaaccagc caagtggcgc ctgcctaaga attccaccac actggactag tggatccgag
     2041 ctcggtacca agcttaagtt taaaccgctg atcagcctcg actgtgcctt ctagttgcca
     2101 gccatctgtt gtttgcccct cccccgtgcc ttccttgacc ctggaaggtg ccactcccac
     2161 tgtcctttcc taataaaatg aggaaattgc atcgcattgt ctgagtaggt gtcattctat
     2221 tctggggggt ggggtggggc aggacagcaa gggggaggat tgggaagaga atagcaggca
     2281 tgctggggat gcggtgggct ctatggcttc tgaggcggaa agaaccagct ggggctctag
     2341 ggggtatccc cnnnnnnnnn nnnnnnnnnn nnnnnnnnnn nnnnnnnnnn nnnnnnnnnn
     2401 nnnnnnnnnn nnnnnnnnnn nnnnnnnnnn nnnnnnnnnn nnnnnnnnnn nnnnnnnnnn
     2461 nnnnnnnnnn nnnnncnnnn nnnnnnnnnn nnnnnnnnnn nnnnnnnnnn nnnnnnnnnn
     2521 nnnnnnnnnn nnnnnnnnnn nnnnnnnnnn nnnnnnnnnn nnnnnnnann nnnnnnnnnn
     2581 nnnnnnnnnn nnnnnnnnnn nnnnnnnnnn nnnnnnncct ttgacgttgg agtccacgtt
     2641 ctttaatagt ggactcttgt tccaaactgg aacaacactc aaccctatct cggtctattc
     2701 ttttgattta taagggattt tgccgatttc ggcctattgg ttaaaaaatg agctgattta
     2761 acaaaaattt aacgcgaatt aattctgtgg aatgtgtgtc agttagggtg tggaaagtcc
     2821 ccaggctccc cagcaggcag aagtatgcaa agcatgcatc tcaattagtc agcaaccagg
     2881 tgtggaaagt ccccaggctc cccagcaggc agaagtatgc aaagcatgca tctcaattag
     2941 tcagcaacca tagtcccgcc cctaactccg cccatcccgc ccctaactcc gcccagttcc
     3001 gcccattctc cgccccatgg ctgactaatt ttttttattt atgcagaggc cgaggccgcc
     3061 tctgcctctg agctattcca gaagtagtga ggaggctttt ttggaggcct aggcttttgc
     3121 aaaaagctcc cgggagcttg tatatccatt ttcggatctg atcaagagac aggatgagga
     3181 tcgtttcgca tgattgaaca agatggattg cacgcaggtt ctccggccgc ttgggtggag
     3241 aggctattcg gctatgactg ggcacaacag acaatcggct gctctgatgc cgccgtgttc
     3301 cggctgtcag cgcaggggcg cccggttctt tttgtcaaga ccgacctgtc cggtgccctg
     3361 aatgaactgc aggacgaggc agcgcggcta tcgtggctgg ccacgacggg cgttccttgc
     3421 gcagctgtgc tcgacgttgt cactgaagcg ggaagggact ggctgctatt gggcgaagtg
     3481 ccggggcagg atctcctgtc atctcacctt gctcctgccg agaaagtatc catcatggct
     3541 gatgcaatgc ggcggctgca tacgcttgat ccggctacct gcccattcga ccaccaagcg
     3601 aaacatcgca tcgagcgagc acgtactcgg atggaagccg gtcttgtcga tcaggatgat
     3661 ctcgtcgtga cccatggcga tgcctgcttg ccgaatatca tggtggaaaa tggccgcttt
     3721 tctggattca tcgactgtgg ccggctgggt gtggcggacc gctatcagga catagcgttg
     3781 gctacccgtg atattgctga agaacttggc ggcgaatggg ctgaccgctt cctcgtgctt
     3841 tacggtatcg ccgctcccga ttcgcagcgc atcgccttct atcgccttct tgacgagttc
     3901 ttctgagcgg gactctgggg ttcgaaatga ccgaccaagc gacgcccaac ctgccatcac
     3961 gagatttcga ttccaccgcc gccttctatg aaaggttggg cttcggaatc gttttccggg
     4021 acgccggctg gatgatcctc cagcgcgggg atctcatgct ggagttcttc gcccacccca
     4081 acttgtttat tgcagcttat aatggttaca aataaagcaa tagcatcaca aatttcacaa
     4141 ataaagcatt tttttcactg cattctagtt gtggtttgtc caaactcatc aatgtatctt
     4201 atcatgtctg tataccgtcg acctctagct agagcttggc gtaatcatgg tcatagctgt
     4261 ttcctgtgtg aaattgttat ccgctcacaa ttccacacaa catacgagcc ggaagcataa
     4321 agtgtaaagc ctggggtgcc taatgagtga gctaactcac attaattgcg ttgcgctcac
     4381 tgcccgcttt ccagtcggga aacctgtcgt gccagctgca ttaatgaatc ggccaacgcg
     4441 cggggagagg cggtttgcgt attgggcgct cttgcgcttc ctcgctcact gactcgctgc
     4501 gctcggtcgt tcggctgcgg cgagcggtat cagctcactc aaaggcggta atacggttat
     4561 ccacagaatc aggggataac gcaggaaaga acatgtgagc aaaaggccag caaaaggcca
     4621 ggaaccgtaa aaaggccgcg ttgctggcgt ttttccatag gctccgcccc cctgacgagc
     4681 atcacaaaaa tcgacgctca agtcagaggt ggcgaaaccc gacaggacta taaagatacc
     4741 aggcgtttcc ccctggaagc tccctcgtgc gctctcctgt tccgaccctg ccgcttaccg
     4801 gatacctgtc cgcctttctc ccttcgggaa gcgtggcgct ttctcatagc tcacgctgta
     4861 ggtatctcag ttcggtgtag gtcgttcgct ccaagctggg ctgtgtgcac gaaccccccg
     4921 ttcagcccga ccgctgcgcc ttatccggta actatcgtct tgagtccaac ccggtaagac
     4981 acgacttatc gccactggca gcagccactg gtaacaggat tagcagagcg aggtatgtag
     5041 gcggtgctac agagttcttg aagtggtggc ctaactacgg ctacactaga agaacagtat
     5101 ttggtatctg cgctctgctg aagccagtta ccttcggaaa aagagttggt agctcttgat
     5161 ccggcaaaca aaccaccgct ggtagcggtg gtttttttgt ttgcaagcag cagattacgc
     5221 gcagaaaaaa aggatctcaa gaagatcctt tgatcttttc tacggggtct gacgctcagt
     5281 ggaacgaaaa ctcacgttaa gggattttgg tcatgagatt atcaaaaagg atcttcacct
     5341 agatcctttt aaattaaaaa tgaagtttta aatcaatcta aagtatatat gagtaaactt
     5401 ggtctgacag ttaccaatgc ttaatcagtg aggcacctat ctcagcgatc tgtctatttc
     5461 gttcatccat agttgcctga ctccccgtcg tgtagataac tacgatacgg gagggcttac
     5521 catctggccc cagtgctgca atgataccgc gggacccacg ctcaccggct ccagatttat
     5581 cagcaataaa ccagccagcc ggaagggccg agcgcagaag tggtcctgca actttatccg
     5641 cctccatcca gtctattaat tgttgccggg aagctagagt aagtagttcg ccagttaata
     5701 gtttgcgcaa cgttgttgcc attgctacag gcatcgtggt gtcacgctcg tcgtttggta
     5761 tggcttcatt cagctccggt tcccaacgat caaggcgagt tacatgatcc cccatgttgt
     5821 gcaaaaaagc ggttagctcc ttcggtcctc cgatcgttgt cagaagtaag ttggccgcag
     5881 tgttatcact catggttatg gcagcactgc ataattctct tactgtcatg ccatccgtaa
     5941 gatgcttttc tgtgactggt gagtactcaa ccaagtcatt ctgagaatag tgtatgcggc
     6001 gaccgagttg ctcttgcccg gcgtcaatac gggataatac cgcgccacat agcagaactt
     6061 taaaagtgct catcattgga aaacgttctt cggggcgaaa actctcaagg atcttaccac
     6121 tgttgagatc cagttcgatg taacccactc gtgcacccaa ctgatcttca gcatctttta
     6181 ctttcaccag cgtttctggg tgagcaaaaa caggaaggca aaatgccgca aaaaagggaa
     6241 taagggcgac acggaaatgt tgaatactca tactcttcct ttttcaatat tattgaagca
     6301 tttatcaggg ttattgtctc atgagcggat acatatttga atgtatttag aaaaataaac
     6361 aaataggggt tccgcgcaca tttccccgaa aagtgccacc tgacgtcgac ggatcgggag
     6421 atctcccgat cccctatggt gcactctcag tacaatctgc tctgatgccg catagttaag
     6481 ccagtatctg ctccctgctt gtgtgttgga ggtcgctgag tagtgcgcga gcaaaattta
     6541 agctacaaca aggcaaggct tgaccgac
//
