>Addgene plasmid #106019 | Opto-GPR37 | depositor partial sequence | sequence record 200782 | Opto-GPR37
ATGAAAACGATCATCGCCCTGAGCTACATCTTCTGCCTGGTATTCGCCATGTACACCGATATAGAGATGA
ACAGGCTGGGAAAGGATAGCCTCATGAACGGGACCGAGGGCCCAAACTTCTACGTGCCTTTCTCCAACAA
GACGGGCGTGGTGCGCAGCCCCTTCGAGGCCCCGCAGTACTACCTGGCGGAGCCATGGCAGTTCTCCATG
CTGGCCGCCTACATGTTCCTGCTGATCATGCTTGGCTTCCCCATCAACTTCCTCACGCTGTACGTCGTGT
GCCACAACTACTACATGCGGAGCATCCTCAACTACATCCTGCTCAACCTGGCCGTGGCCGACCTCTTCAT
GGTGTTCGGGGGCTTCACCACCACCCTCTACACCTCTCTGCACGGGTACTTCGTCTTTGGGCCCACGGGC
TGCAACCTGGAGGGCTTCTTTGCCACCTTGGGCGGTGAAATTGCACTGTGGTCCTTGGTGGTCCTGGCCA
TCGAGCGGTACGTGGTGGTGACCAACGTACAGATGTACTACGAAATGATCGAAAACTGTTCCGCCATCAT
GGGCGTCGCCTTCACCTGGGTCATGGCTCTGGCCTGTGCCGCGCCCCCCCTCGTCGGCTGGTCCAGGTAC
ATCCCGGAGGGCATGCAGTGCTCGTGCGGGATTGACTACTACACGCCCCACGAGGAAACCAACAATGAGT
CGTTCGTCATCTACATGTTCGTGGTCCACTTCATCATCCCCCTGATTGTCATATTCTTCTGCTACGGAGT
GACTGCGAGGAAAATCCGCAAAGCAGAGAAAGCCTGTACCCGAGGGAATAAACGGCAGATTCAACTAGAG
AGTCAGATGAACCGCATGGTGATCATCATGGTCATCGCTTTCCTAATCTGCTGGCTGCCCTACGCTGGGG
TGGCGTTCTACATCTTCACCCATCAGGGCTCTGACTTTGGCCCCATCTTCATGACCATCCCGGCTTTCTT
TGCCAAGACTTCTGCCGTCTACAACCCCGTCATCTACATCATGATGAACAAGCAGTTCCGCCGGGCCTTC
ATGGAGTGCTGCTGCTGTTGCTGTGAGGAATGCATTCAGAAGTCCTCAACGGTGACCAGTGATGACAATG
ACAACGAGTACACCACGGAACTCGAACTCTCGCCTTTCAGTACCATACGCCGTGAAATGTCCACTTTTGC
TTCTGTCGGAACTCATTGCACAGAAACCAGCCAAGTGGCGCCTGCCTAA
